>Addgene plasmid #230449 | AiP13026 - pAAV-AiE0461m_3xC1-minBG-SYFP2-WPRE3-BGHpA (Alias: CN3026) | addgene full sequence | sequence record 470828 | Addgene NGS Result
CCTGCAGGCAGCTGCGCGCTCGCTCGCTCACTGAGGCCGCCCGGGCGTCGGGCGACCTTTGGTCGCCCGG
CCTCAGTGAGCGAGCGAGCGCGCAGAGAGGGAGTGGCCAACTCCATCACTAGGGGTTCCTGCGGCCGCAC
GCGTAATGTGTGCAGAAGGATCCTGTAGCAGCGTCGTTCTTCCTGGCCAGTTGAGCGCGCGCAGCACTTA
AGATTGGTGCTCATCCATGCCTATTCATTCTTGTGATGTGTTGTGTTAGATATTATTGGTAATTATTACT
TAGAGAGGTGGCAAAGTAGTGAATAGGTGGAAAGGCACTGAGACCATATTGTCACCGCAGCTTTGGAAAA
GACCTTCTTATTTTAACTTATGTAATTAACCATCAATGTGTGCAGAAGGATCCTGTAGCAGCGTCGTTCT
TCCTGGCCAGTTGAGCGCGCGCAGCACTTAAGATTGGTGCTCATCCATGCCTATTCATTCTTGTGATGTG
TTGTGTTAGATATTATTGGTAATTATTACTTAGAGAGGTGGCAAAGTAGTGAATAGGTGGAAAGGCACTG
AGACCATATTGTCACCGCAGCTTTGGAAAAGACCTTCTTATTTTAACTTATGTAATTAACCATCAATGTG
TGCAGAAGGATCCTGTAGCAGCGTCGTTCTTCCTGGCCAGTTGAGCGCGCGCAGCACTTAAGATTGGTGC
TCATCCATGCCTATTCATTCTTGTGATGTGTTGTGTTAGATATTATTGGTAATTATTACTTAGAGAGGTG
GCAAAGTAGTGAATAGGTGGAAAGGCACTGAGACCATATTGTCACCGCAGCTTTGGAAAAGACCTTCTTA
TTTTAACTTATGTAATTAACCATCGAGCTCGGGCTGGGCATAAAAGTCAGGGCAGAGCCATCTATTGCTT
ACATTTGCTTCTGGGATCCAGATCTTTCGAAGCTAGCGCTACCGGTCGCCACCATGGTGAGCAAGGGCGA
GGAGCTGTTCACCGGGGTGGTGCCCATCCTGGTCGAGCTGGACGGCGACGTAAACGGCCACAAGTTCAGC
GTGTCCGGCGAGGGCGAGGGCGATGCCACCTACGGCAAGCTGACCCTGAAGCTGATCTGCACCACCGGCA
AGCTGCCCGTGCCCTGGCCCACCCTCGTGACCACCCTGGGCTACGGCGTGCAGTGCTTCGCCCGCTACCC
CGACCACATGAAGCAGCACGACTTCTTCAAGTCCGCCATGCCCGAAGGCTACGTCCAGGAGCGCACCATC
TTCTTCAAGGACGACGGCAACTACAAGACCCGCGCCGAGGTGAAGTTCGAGGGCGACACCCTGGTGAACC
GCATCGAGCTGAAGGGCATCGACTTCAAGGAGGACGGCAACATCCTGGGGCACAAGCTGGAGTACAACTA
CAACAGCCACAACGTCTATATCACCGCCGACAAGCAGAAGAACGGCATCAAGGCCAACTTCAAGATCCGC
CACAACATCGAGGACGGCGGCGTGCAGCTCGCCGACCACTACCAGCAGAACACCCCCATCGGCGACGGCC
CCGTGCTGCTGCCCGACAACCACTACCTGAGCTACCAGTCCAAGCTGAGCAAAGACCCCAACGAGAAGCG
CGATCACATGGTCCTGCTGGAGTTCGTGACCGCCGCCGGGATCACTCTCGGCATGGACGAGCTGTACAAG
TAAGTCGACGGCGCGCCGCGGCCGCGAATTCGATATCATAATCAACCTCTGGATTACAAAATTTGTGAAA
GATTGACTGGTATTCTTAACTATGTTGCTCCTTTTACGCTATGTGGATACGCTGCTTTAATGCCTTTGTA
TCATGCTATTGCTTCCCGTATGGCTTTCATTTTCTCCTCCTTGTATAAATCCTGGTTAGTTCTTGCCACG
GCGGAACTCATCGCCGCCTGCCTTGCCCGCTGCTGGACAGGGGCTCGGCTGTTGGGCACTGACAATTCCG
TGGCTCGAGAGATCTTCGACTGTGCCTTCTAGTTGCCAGCCATCTGTTGTTTGCCCCTCCCCCGTGCCTT
CCTTGACCCTGGAAGGTGCCACTCCCACTGTCCTTTCCTAATAAAATGAGGAAATTGCATCGCATTGTCT
GAGTAGGTGTCATTCTATTCTGGGGGGTGGGGTGGGGCAGGACAGCAAGGGGGAGGATTGGGAAGACAAT
AGCAGGCATGAGATCTCACGTGCGGACCGAGCGGCCGCAGGAACCCCTAGTGATGGAGTTGGCCACTCCC
TCTCTGCGCGCTCGCTCGCTCACTGAGGCCGGGCGACCAAAGGTCGCCCGACGCCCGGGCTTTGCCCGGG
CGGCCTCAGTGAGCGAGCGAGCGCGCAGCTGCCTGCAGGGGCGCCTGATGCGGTATTTTCTCCTTACGCA
TCTGTGCGGTATTTCACACCGCATA
[95 nt withheld, positions 2406-2500]
T
[46 nt withheld, positions 2502-2547]
C
[141 nt withheld, positions 2549-2689]
CCTTTGACGTTGGAGTCCACGTTCTTT
[37 nt withheld, positions 2717-2753]
ACTCTATCTCGGGCTATTCTTTTGATTTATAAGGGATTTTGCCGATTTCGGTCTATTGGTTAAAAAATGA
GCTGATTTAACAAAAATTTAACGCGAATTTTAACAAAATATTAACGTTTACAATTTTATGGTGCACTCTC
AGTACAATCTGCTCTGATGCCGCATAGTTAAGCCAGCCCCGACACCCGCCAACACCCGCTGACGCGCCCT
GACGGGCTTGTCTGCTCCCGGCATCCGCTTACAGACAAGCTGTGACCGTCTCCGGGAGCTGCATGTGTCA
GAGGTTTTCACCGTCATCACCGAAACGCGCGAGACGAAAGGGCCTCGTGATACGCCTATTTTTATAGGTT
AATGTCATGATAATAATGGTTTCTTAGACGTCAGGTGGCACTTTTCGGGGAAATGTGCGCGGAACCCCTA
TTTGTTTATTTTTCTAAATACATTCAAATATGTATCCGCTCATGAGACAATAACCCTGATAAATGCTTCA
ATAATATTGAAAAAGGAAGAGTATGAGTATTCAACATTTCCGTGTCGCCCTTATTCCCTTTTTTGCGGCA
TTTTGCCTTCCTGTTTTTGCTCACCCAGAAACGCTGGTGAAAGTAAAAGATGCTGAAGATCAGTTGGGTG
CACGAGTGGGTTACATCGAACTGGATCTCAACAGCGGTAAGATCCTTGAGAGTTTTCGCCCCGAAGAACG
TTTTCCAATGATGAGCACTTTTAAAGTTCTGCTATGTGGCGCGGTATTATCCCGTATTGACGCCGGGCAA
GAGCAACTCGGTCGCCGCATACACTATTCTCAGAATGACTTGGTTGAGTACTCACCAGTCACAGAAAAGC
ATCTTACGGATGGCATGACAGTAAGAGAATTATGCAGTGCTGCCATAACCATGAGTGATAACACTGCGGC
CAACTTACTTCTGACAACGATCGGAGGACCGAAGGAGCTAACCGCTTTTTTGCACAACATGGGGGATCAT
GTAACTCGCCTTGATCGTTGGGAACCGGAGCTGAATGAAGCCATACCAAACGACGAGCGTGACACCACGA
TGCCTGTAGCAATGGCAACAACGTTGCGCAAACTATTAACTGGCGAACTACTTACTCTAGCTTCCCGGCA
ACAATTAATAGACTGGATGGAGGCGGATAAAGTTGCAGGACCACTTCTGCGCTCGGCCCTTCCGGCTGGC
TGGTTTATTGCTGATAAATCTGGAGCCGGTGAGCGTGGGTCTCGCGGTATCATTGCAGCACTGGGGCCAG
ATGGTAAGCCCTCCCGTATCGTAGTTATCTACACGACGGGGAGTCAGGCAACTATGGATGAACGAAATAG
ACAGATCGCTGAGATAGGTGCCTCACTGATTAAGCATTGGTAACTGTCAGACCAAGTTTACTCATATATA
CTTTAGATTGATTTAAAACTTCATTTTTAATTTAAAAGGATCTAGGTGAAGATCCTTTTTGATAATCTCA
TGACCAAAATCCCTTAACGTGAGTTTTCGTTCCACTGAGCGTCAGACCCCGTAGAAAAGATCAAAGGATC
TTCTTGAGATCCTTTTTTTCTGCGCGTAATCTGCTGCTTGCAAACAAAAAAACCACCGCTACCAGCGGTG
GTTTGTTTGCCGGATCAAGAGCTACCAACTCTTTTTCCGAAGGTAACTGGCTTCAGCAGAGCGCAGATAC
CAAATACTGTTCTTCTAGTGTAGCCGTAGTTAGGCCACCACTTCAAGAACTCTGTAGCACCGCCTACATA
CCTCGCTCTGCTAATCCTGTTACCAGTGGCTGCTGCCAGTGGCGATAAGTCGTGTCTTACCGGGTTGGAC
TCAAGACGATAGTTACCGGATAAGGCGCAGCGGTCGGGCTGAACGGGGGGTTCGTGCACACAGCCCAGCT
TGGAGCGAACGACCTACACCGAACTGAGATACCTACAGCGTGAGCTATGAGAAAGCGCCACGCTTCCCGA
AGGGAGAAAGGCGGACAGGTATCCGGTAAGCGGCAGGGTCGGAACAGGAGAGCGCACGAGGGAGCTTCCA
GGGGGAAACGCCTGGTATCTTTATAGTCCTGTCGGGTTTCGCCACCTCTGACTTGAGCGTCGATTTTTGT
GATGCTCGTCAGGGGGGCGGAGCCTATGGAAAAACGCCAGCAACGCGGCCTTTTTACGGTTCCTGGCCTT
TTGCTGGCCTTTTGCTCACATGT
Features (pLannotate 1.2.2; 14 found; start..end, strand, type, name):
     12..39      +  repeat_region  AAV2 ITR (fragment): inverted terminal repeat of adeno-associated virus serotype 2 inverted
     68..95      +  repeat_region  AAV2 ITR (fragment): inverted terminal repeat of adeno-associated virus serotype 2 inverted
    964..1680    +  CDS            SYFP2: SYFP2 is a basic (constitutively fluorescent) yellow fluorescent protein published in 2006, derived from Aequorea victoria. It is reported to be a very rapidly-maturing monomer with moderate acid sensitivity.
   1720..1877    +  misc_feature   WPRE (fragment): woodchuck hepatitis virus posttranscriptional regulatory element
   1883..1963    +  misc_feature   WPRE (fragment): woodchuck hepatitis virus posttranscriptional regulatory element
   1980..2091    +  polyA_signal   bGH poly(A) signal: bovine growth hormone polyadenylation signal
   2209..2349    +  repeat_region  AAV2 ITR: inverted terminal repeat of adeno-associated virus serotype 2 inverted
   2354..2405    -  misc_feature   bom (fragment): basis of mobility region from pBR322
   2424..2879    +  rep_origin     f1 ori (sequence partly withheld): f1 bacteriophage origin of replication; arrow indicates direction of (+) strand synthesis
   2880..2929    -  misc_feature   bom (fragment): basis of mobility region from pBR322
   3031..3066    -  CDS            rop (fragment): Rop protein, which maintains plasmids at low copy number; rop
   3161..3265    +  promoter       AmpR promoter: bla
   3266..4126    +  CDS            AmpR: β-lactamase; bla; confers resistance to ampicillin, carbenicillin, and related antibiotics
   4297..4885    +  rep_origin     ori: high-copy-number ColE1/pMB1/pBR322/pUC origin of replication
