[The description below was written by a language model from this plasmid's Addgene catalogue record and pLannotate feature annotations shown in this document.]
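Description:
AiP13026 - pAAV-AiE0461m_3xC1-minBG-SYFP2-WPRE3-BGHpA (alias CN3026) is a 4,946 nt AAV transfer plasmid built on a pAAV2 backbone and intended for packaging an enhancer-driven fluorescent reporter into recombinant adeno-associated virus. In bacteria it is maintained as a high-copy plasmid through a ColE1/pUC-type origin and selected with ampicillin via the bla (AmpR) gene and its promoter. The backbone also carries an f1 phage origin and small remnants of the pBR322 bom and rop regions. The record lists a recombination-deficient growth strain, a common choice for plasmids containing repeats such as ITRs.

The viral genome is bounded by AAV2 inverted terminal repeats, which provide the signals for replication and encapsidation. The annotation detects a full ITR on the downstream side but only short fragments on the upstream side. Between them, the construct name and catalogue fields indicate that the AiE0461m_3xC1 enhancer sits upstream of the minBG minimal promoter. Neither element is annotated in the feature table, but they presumably occupy the unannotated stretch ahead of the coding sequence. The "3xC1" label suggests a triplicated core of the enhancer, although the record does not spell this out. A minimal promoter of this kind has little activity alone, so expression depends on the enhancer. The payload is SYFP2, a rapidly maturing monomeric yellow fluorescent protein, followed by WPRE3, a shortened woodchuck posttranscriptional element that appears as two WPRE fragments and boosts transcript expression, and then the bovine growth hormone polyadenylation signal.

The stated purpose is to drive AAV-mediated transgene expression in specific populations of brain cells, as part of a collection of enhancer AAVs for genetic access to cortical cell types. The record does not state which cell population this enhancer labels.
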