Addgene plasmid #230449: AiP13026 - pAAV-AiE0461m_3xC1-minBG-SYFP2-WPRE3-BGHpA (Alias: CN3026)
Purpose: AiE0461m_3xC1 is an enhancer sequence, designed to drive AAV-mediated transgene expression in specific populations of brain cells
Depositing lab: Allen Institute for Brain Science & Jonathan Ting. Depositing organization: Allen Institute. Publication: A suite of enhancer AAVs and transgenic mouse lines for genetic access to cortical cell types. Ben-Simon Y, Hooper M, Narayan S, Daigle TL, Dwivedi D, Way SW, Oster A, Stafford DA, Mich JK, Taormina MJ, Martinez RA, Opitz-Araya X, Roth JR, Alexander JR, Allen S, Amster A, Arbuckle J, Ayala A, Baker PM, Bakken TE, Barcelli T, Barta S, Bendrick J, Bertagnolli D, Bielstein C, Bishwakarma P, Bowlus J, Boyer G, Brouner K, Casian B, Casper T, Chakka AB, Chakrabarty R, Chance RK, Chavan S, Clark M, Colbert K, Collman F, Daniel S, Departee M, DiValentin P, Donadio N, Dotson N, Egdorf T, Fliss T, Gabitto M, Garcia J, Gary A, Gasperini M, Gloe J, Goldy J, Gore BB, Graybuck L, Greisman N, Haeseleer F, Halterman C, Haradon Z, Hastings SD, Helback O, Ho W, Hockemeyer D, Huang C, Huff S, Hunker A, Johansen N, Jones D, Juneau Z, Kalmbach B, Kannan M, Khem S, Kussick E, Kutsal R, Larsen R, Lee C, Lee AY, Leibly M, Lenz GH, Li S, Liang E, Lusk N, Madigan Z, Malloy J, Malone J, McCue R, Melchor J, Mollenkopf T, Moosman S, Morin E, Newman D, Ng L, Ngo K, Omstead V, Otto S, Oyama A, Pena N, Pham T, Phillips E, Pom CA, Potekhina L, Ransford S, Ray PL, Rette D, Reynoldson C, Rimorin C, Rocha D, Ruiz A, Sanchez REA, Sawyer L, Sedeno-Cortes A, Sevigny JP, Shapovalova N, Shepard N, Shulga L, Sigler AR, Siverts L, Soliman S, Somasundaram S, Staats B, Stewart K, Szelenyi E, Tieu M, Trader C, Tran A, van Velthoven CTJ, Walker M, Wang Y, Weed N, Wirthlin M, Wood T, Wynalda B, Yao Z, Zhou T, Ariza J, Dee N, Reding M, Ronellenfitch K, Mufti S, Sunkin SM, Smith KA, Esposito L, Waters J, Thyagarajan B, Yao S, Lein ES, Zeng H, Levi BP, Ngai J, Ting JT, Tasic B. Cell. 2025 May 16:S0092-8674(25)00513-6. doi: 10.1016/j.cell.2025.05.002. PubMed 40403729.
Backbone
  Vector backbone: pAAV2
  Vector type: AAV
Growth in bacteria
  Bacterial resistance: Ampicillin, 100 μg/mL
  Growth temperature: 37°C
  Growth strain: NEB Stable
  Copy number: High Copy
Gene/Insert
  Gene/Insert name: SYFP2
  Species: Synthetic
  Promoter: minBG
  Cloning method: Gibson Cloning
Terms and licenses: Academic/Nonprofit Terms; Industry Terms: Not Available to Industry
How to cite: AiP13026 - pAAV-AiE0461m_3xC1-minBG-SYFP2-WPRE3-BGHpA (Alias: CN3026) was a gift from Allen Institute for Brain Science & Jonathan Ting (Addgene plasmid # 230449 ; http://n2t.net/addgene:230449 ; RRID:Addgene_230449)
